Addgene plasmid #219929: pCfb12622
Purpose: PrACT with the overhangs for SapI restriction site can be insert into the base plasmid of TUNEYALI
Depositing lab: Irina Borodina. Depositing organization: Danmarks Tekniske Universitet. Publication: High-throughput metabolic engineering of Yarrowia lipolytica through gene expression tuning. Jiang W, Wang S, Ahlheit D, Fumagalli T, Yang Z, Ramanathan S, Jiang X, Weber T, Dahlin J, Borodina I. Proc Natl Acad Sci U S A. 2025 Jun 10;122(23):e2426686122. doi: 10.1073/pnas.2426686122. Epub 2025 Jun 3. PubMed 40460129.
Backbone
  Vector backbone: TOPO Vector
  Vector type: Yeast Expression
  Selectable markers: Hygromycin
Growth in bacteria
  Bacterial resistance: Kanamycin, 50 μg/mL
  Growth temperature: 37°C
  Growth strain: DH5alpha
  Copy number: High Copy
Gene/Insert
  Gene/Insert name: Promoter ACT
  Species: Yarrowia lipolytica
  Cloning method: TOPO Cloning
Terms and licenses: Academic/Nonprofit Terms; Industry Terms: Not Available to Industry
How to cite: pCfb12622 was a gift from Irina Borodina (Addgene plasmid # 219929 ; http://n2t.net/addgene:219929 ; RRID:Addgene_219929)
