[The description below was written by a language model from this plasmid's Addgene catalogue record and pLannotate feature annotations shown in this document.]
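Description:
pCfb12622 is a promoter-donor plasmid from the TUNEYALI toolkit for tuning gene expression in the oleaginous yeast Yarrowia lipolytica. It was made by TOPO cloning of the Y. lipolytica ACT promoter (PrACT) into a commercial TOPO vector. According to the record, the promoter carries overhangs for SapI, a type IIS restriction enzyme, so that it can be transferred into the TUNEYALI base plasmid. The plasmid therefore acts as a storage and donor vector for a promoter part rather than as a complete expression construct.

The annotated sequence (4,667 nt) shows a typical TOPO cloning backbone. It has a high-copy ColE1/pUC-type origin for propagation in E. coli and a Tn5-derived NeoR/KanR gene, which matches the kanamycin selection listed. A Sh ble (BleoR) gene conferring bleomycin/Zeocin resistance is also present. The cloning region lies downstream of the lac promoter, operator and CAP binding site and is flanked by SP6 and T7 phage promoters. An unannotated stretch of about 1.3 kb between those two promoters is the likely location of the ACT promoter insert, although the feature table does not label it. Downstream are lacZα and ccdB fragments, remnants of the vector's positive-selection system in which insertion disrupts the lethal fusion. Small lacI, tnpA, bom and AmpR promoter fragments appear to be backbone remnants.

The catalogue lists hygromycin as a selectable marker and classifies the vector as yeast expression, but no hygromycin resistance gene, yeast origin or yeast marker appears among the annotated features. These entries may describe the downstream TUNEYALI system rather than this plasmid.
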