Features (pLannotate 1.2.2; 14 found; start..end, strand, type, name):
     20..394     +  CDS            BleoR: antibiotic-binding protein; Sh ble from Streptoalloteichus hindustanus; confers resistance to bleomycin, phleomycin, and Zeocin™
    532..1120    +  rep_origin     ori: high-copy-number ColE1/pMB1/pBR322/pUC origin of replication
   1303..1395    +  CDS            lacI (fragment): lac repressor; lacI; The lac repressor binds to the lac operator to inhibit transcription in E. coli. This inhibition can be relieved by adding lactose or isopropyl-β-D-thiogalactopyranoside (IPTG).
   1408..1429    +  protein_bind   CAP binding site: CAP binding activates transcription in the presence of cAMP. E. coli catabolite activator protein
   1444..1474    +  promoter       lac promoter: promoter for the E. coli lac operon
   1482..1498    +  protein_bind   lac operator: The lac repressor binds to the lac operator to inhibit transcription in E. coli. This inhibition can be relieved by adding lactose or isopropyl-β-D-thiogalactopyranoside (IPTG). lac repressor encoded by lacI
   1540..1558    +  promoter       SP6 promoter: promoter for bacteriophage SP6 RNA polymerase
   2857..2875    -  promoter       T7 promoter: promoter for bacteriophage T7 RNA polymerase
   2878..3025    +  CDS            lacZα (fragment): LacZα fragment of β-galactosidase; lacZ fragment
   3035..3338    +  CDS            ccdB (fragment): CcdB, a bacterial toxin that poisons DNA gyrase; ccdB; Plasmids containing the ccdB gene cannot be propagated in standard E. coli strains.
   3386..3655    +  CDS            tnpA (fragment): TN5P_ECOLX - Also known as tnp. Experimental evidence at protein level: Swiss-Prot protein existence level 1. Mediates transposition of transposon Tn5 by a 'cut and paste' mechanism. First, the monomeric transposase binds the 19 bp inverted DNA repeats flanking the transposon. Then, dimerization of the DNA- bound transposase creates a synaptic DNA complex. After nicking of the first DNA strand, excision of the transposon proceeds through a series of intermediates. The transposase then mediates the insertion of the transposon at a new site by strand transfer. The activity of the wild- type tran
   3687..4481    +  CDS            NeoR/KanR: aminoglycoside phosphotransferase from Tn5; aph(3')-II (or nptII); confers resistance to neomycin, kanamycin, and G418 (Geneticin®)
   4502..4552    -  misc_feature   bom (fragment): basis of mobility region from pBR322
   4579..4667    +  promoter       AmpR promoter (fragment): bla
>Addgene plasmid #219929 | pCfb12622 | addgene full sequence | sequence record 436186 | Addgene NGS Result
GCACGTGAGGAGGGCCACCATGGCCAAGTTGACCAGTGCCGTTCCGGTGCTCACCGCGCGCGACGTCGCC
GGAGCGGTCGAGTTCTGGACCGACCGGCTCGGGTTCTCCCGGGACTTCGTGGAGGACGACTTCGCCGGTG
TGGTCCGGGACGACGTGACCCTGTTCATCAGCGCGGTCCAGGACCAGGTGGTGCCGGACAACACCCTGGC
CTGGGTGTGGGTGCGCGGCCTGGACGAGCTGTACGCCGAGTGGTCGGAGGTCGTGTCCACGAACTTCCGG
GACGCCTCCGGGCCGGCCATGACCGAGATCGGCGAGCAGCCGTGGGGGCGGGAGTTCGCCCTGCGCGACC
CGGCCGGCAACTGCGTGCACTTCGTGGCCGAGGAGCAGGACTGACACGTGCTAAAACTTCATTTTTAATT
TAAAAGGATCTAGGTGAAGATCCTTTTTGATAATCTCATGACCAAAATCCCTTAACGTGAGTTTTCGTTC
CACTGAGCGTCAGACCCCGTAGAAAAGATCAAAGGATCTTCTTGAGATCCTTTTTTTCTGCGCGTAATCT
GCTGCTTGCAAACAAAAAAACCACCGCTACCAGCGGTGGTTTGTTTGCCGGATCAAGAGCTACCAACTCT
TTTTCCGAAGGTAACTGGCTTCAGCAGAGCGCAGATACCAAATACTGTTCTTCTAGTGTAGCCGTAGTTA
GGCCACCACTTCAAGAACTCTGTAGCACCGCCTACATACCTCGCTCTGCTAATCCTGTTACCAGTGGCTG
CTGCCAGTGGCGATAAGTCGTGTCTTACCGGGTTGGACTCAAGACGATAGTTACCGGATAAGGCGCAGCG
GTCGGGCTGAACGGGGGGTTCGTGCACACAGCCCAGCTTGGAGCGAACGACCTACACCGAACTGAGATAC
CTACAGCGTGAGCTATGAGAAAGCGCCACGCTTCCCGAAGGGAGAAAGGCGGACAGGTATCCGGTAAGCG
GCAGGGTCGGAACAGGAGAGCGCACGAGGGAGCTTCCAGGGGGAAACGCCTGGTATCTTTATAGTCCTGT
CGGGTTTCGCCACCTCTGACTTGAGCGTCGATTTTTGTGATGCTCGTCAGGGGGGCGGAGCCTATGGAAA
AACGCCAGCAACGCGGCCTTTTTACGGTTCCTGGCCTTTTGCTGGCCTTTTGCTCACATGTTCTTTCCTG
CGTTATCCCCTGATTCTGTGGATAACCGTATTACCGCCTTTGAGTGAGCTGATACCGCTCGCCGCAGCCG
AACGACCGAGCGCAGCGAGTCAGTGAGCGAGGAAGCGGAAGAGCGCCCAATACGCAAACCGCCTCTCCCC
GCGCGTTGGCCGATTCATTAATGCAGCTGGCACGACAGGTTTCCCGACTGGAAAGCGGGCAGTGAGCGCA
ACGCAATTAATGTGAGTTAGCTCACTCATTAGGCACCCCAGGCTTTACACTTTATGCTTCCGGCTCGTAT
GTTGTGTGGAATTGTGAGCGGATAACAATTTCACACAGGAAACAGCTATGACCATGATTACGCCAAGCTA
TTTAGGTGACACTATAGAATACTCAAGCTATGCATCAAGCTTGGTACCGAGCTCGGATCCACTAGTAACG
GCCGCCAGTGTGCTGGAATTCGCCCTTGCTCTTCTCATTTTTAATTTGTGTGGTTGTTGGTAGCAAAGAG
ATTTGTCGATGAAATACCGATGGAGGAGAGGAGAAAAGTAGGAGTTGGCAAACACAAAATTGGGGTGCGC
TGGCTCGTCTGGGTTAGGGTTAGTTATGTCGCACTGTCCAGCACACCACACAGCACTCACGGTTGGGAAG
TAACGGAGACAAGGCCACATCTCAAAGGTAAAAAAGCACTGCCGAGGAATAGGGGAAGGTGGCTGGTGGA
GTAGGGTTAGTTATGTCGCACTGTCCAGCACACCACACAGCACTCACGGTTGGGAAGTAACGGAGACAAG
GCCACATCTCAAAGGTAAAAAAGCACTGCCGAGGAATAGGGGAAGGTGGCTGGTGGAGGGGGTATTAGGA
CTGGTAAATGAGCCGCTTAACCACTGGTATTTGGTATTCTAGAGGAATTGAAATCGATCCGAAAGTTACA
GAGCTCTAGCCCGTCTGGATTGCCCTCTAACAGCACCGTCTTCTCCTGTCTTTGCCAAGCACACTCCCTT
CCAATATACTGTTATGTACGAAACTGTGTGTGTGTGTGTGTGTGTGTGTGTGTATTGGCATATACGATTT
GACTGACAAAAAAAAGCCTACCTCTATCTCCCCCAAGCTTTTTGGGGTCCTCTCGGTGCTAACCACTGTA
CCGGAGATTATGTCAATGTTGCGGTATATTTTGAAAGTGGTGGGTTGGTGTGCGGTGAGGGAGAGAGTGG
GAGGGGTGAAAGGCGTGGATGGGGTAATTATAGCCTCGGTAATATCTCCGATATCCGACTCTCATCTGCC
CTCCTCTAATGGCACCTCCTGAATAATATCGGACCCCGGTAGGCGTATTTTTGCTTACTCGCTGCTTGGT
GCGAATCTAAAAATACCGCACTGTGGTTGACCCCTAATTTTTAGTGCAGAGCCATATATGCGACCTAGTG
CGGCTTAGCATCCATGTGAGCAGGCGGTGCAGGAGAGATTGACAGCGGGGAGCTATTTGTGGGACAGTGA
GTGGCTCCGACTACAAGTATTCTTTGTGCCTCTTTTGCCAGCACAAGTAAATGCCAGCACATTGTGGAAT
ATTGCCGGTTCGCTTCCCCCCCATCTACCAAACAAGGTTGGTCAAGTCTGAAGAGCAAGGGCGAATTCTG
CAGATATCCATCACACTGGCGGCCGCTCGAGCATGCATCTAGAGGGCCCAATTCGCCCTATAGTGAGTCG
TATTACAATTCACTGGCCGTCGTTTTACAACGTCGTGACTGGGAAAACCCTGGCGTTACCCAACTTAATC
GCCTTGCAGCACATCCCCCTTTCGCCAGCTGGCGTAATAGCGAAGAGGCCCGCACCGATCGCCCTTCCCA
ACAGTTGCGCAGCCTATACGTACGGCAGTTTAAGGTTTACACCTATAAAAGAGAGAGCCGTTATCGTCTG
TTTGTGGATGTACAGAGTGATATTATTGACACGCCGGGGCGACGGATGGTGATCCCCCTGGCCAGTGCAC
GTCTGCTGTCAGATAAAGTCTCCCGTGAACTTTACCCGGTGGTGCATATCGGGGATGAAAGCTGGCGCAT
GATGACCACCGATATGGCCAGTGTGCCGGTCTCCGTTATCGGGGAAGAAGTGGCTGATCTCAGCCACCGC
GAAAATGACATCAAAAACGCCATTAACCTGATGTTCTGGGGAATATAAATGTCAGGCATGAGATTATCAA
AAAGGATCTTCACCTAGATCCTTTTCACGTAGAAAGCCAGTCCGCAGAAACGGTGCTGACCCCGGATGAA
TGTCAGCTACTGGGCTATCTGGACAAGGGAAAACGCAAGCGCAAAGAGAAAGCAGGTAGCTTGCAGTGGG
CTTACATGGCGATAGCTAGACTGGGCGGTTTTATGGACAGCAAGCGAACCGGAATTGCCAGCTGGGGCGC
CCTCTGGTAAGGTTGGGAAGCCCTGCAAAGTAAACTGGATGGCTTTCTTGCCGCCAAGGATCTGATGGCG
CAGGGGATCAAGCTCTGATCAAGAGACAGGATGAGGATCGTTTCGCATGATTGAACAAGATGGATTGCAC
GCAGGTTCTCCGGCCGCTTGGGTGGAGAGGCTATTCGGCTATGACTGGGCACAACAGACAATCGGCTGCT
CTGATGCCGCCGTGTTCCGGCTGTCAGCGCAGGGGCGCCCGGTTCTTTTTGTCAAGACCGACCTGTCCGG
TGCCCTGAATGAACTGCAAGACGAGGCAGCGCGGCTATCGTGGCTGGCCACGACGGGCGTTCCTTGCGCA
GCTGTGCTCGACGTTGTCACTGAAGCGGGAAGGGACTGGCTGCTATTGGGCGAAGTGCCGGGGCAGGATC
TCCTGTCATCTCACCTTGCTCCTGCCGAGAAAGTATCCATCATGGCTGATGCAATGCGGCGGCTGCATAC
GCTTGATCCGGCTACCTGCCCATTCGACCACCAAGCGAAACATCGCATCGAGCGAGCACGTACTCGGATG
GAAGCCGGTCTTGTCGATCAGGATGATCTGGACGAAGAGCATCAGGGGCTCGCGCCAGCCGAACTGTTCG
CCAGGCTCAAGGCGAGCATGCCCGACGGCGAGGATCTCGTCGTGACCCATGGCGATGCCTGCTTGCCGAA
TATCATGGTGGAAAATGGCCGCTTTTCTGGATTCATCGACTGTGGCCGGCTGGGTGTGGCGGACCGCTAT
CAGGACATAGCGTTGGCTACCCGTGATATTGCTGAAGAGCTTGGCGGCGAATGGGCTGACCGCTTCCTCG
TGCTTTACGGTATCGCCGCTCCCGATTCGCAGCGCATCGCCTTCTATCGCCTTCTTGACGAGTTCTTCTG
AATTATTAACGCTTACAATTTCCTGATGCGGTATTTTCTCCTTACGCATCTGTGCGGTATTTCACACCGC
ATCAGGTGGCACTTTTCGGGGAAATGTGCGCGGAACCCCTATTTGTTTATTTTTCTAAATACATTCAAAT
ATGTATCCGCTCATGAGACAATAACCCTGATAAATGCTTCAATAATA
